>Addgene plasmid #87303 | pGADT7 Hsh155 D450G | addgene full sequence | sequence record 183016 | Addgene NGS Result
TGCATGCCTGCAGGTCGAGATCCGGGATCGAAGAAATGATGGTAAATGAAATAGGAAATCAAGGAGCATG
AAGGCAAAAGACAAATATAAGGGTCGAACGAAAAATAAAGTGAAAAGTGTTGATATGATGTATTTGGCTT
TGCGGCGCCGAAAAAACGAGTTTACGCAATTGCACAATCATGCTGACTCTGTGGCGGACCCGCGCTCTTG
CCGGCCCGGCGATAACGCTGGGCGTGAGGCTGTGCCCGGCGGAGTTTTTTGCGCCTGCATTTTCCAAGGT
TTACCCTGCGCTAAGGGGCGAGATTGGAGAAGCAATAAGAATGCCGGTTGGGGTTGCGATGATGACGACC
ACGACAACTGGTGTCATTATTTAAGTTGCCGAAAGAACCTGAGTGCATTTGCAACATGAGTATACTAGAA
GAATGAGCCAAGACTTGCGAGACGCGAGTTTGCCGGTGGTGCGAACAATAGAGCGACCATGACCTTGAAG
GTGAGACGCGCATAACCGCTAGAGTACTTTGAAGAGGAAACAGCAATAGGGTTGCTACCAGTATAAATAG
ACAGGTACATACAACACTGGAAATGGTTGTCTGTTTGAGTACGCTTTCAATTCATTTGGGTGTGCACTTT
ATTATGTTACAATATGGAAGGGAACTTTACACTTCTCCTATGCACATATATTAATTAAAGTCCAATGCTA
GTAGAGAAGGGGGGTAACACCCCTCCGCGCTCTTTTCCGATTTTTTTCTAAACCGTGGAATATTTCGGAT
ATCCTTTTGTTGTTTCCGGGTGTACAATATGGACTTCCTCTTTTCTGGCAACCAAACCCATACATCGGGA
TTCCTATAATACCTTCGTTGGTCTCCCTAACATGTAGGTGGCGGAGGGGAGATATACAATAGAACAGATA
CCAGACAAGACATAATGGGCTAAACAAGACTACACCAATTACACTGCCTCATTGATGGTGGTACATAACG
AACTAATACTGTAGCCCTAGACTTGATAGCCATCATCATATCGAAGTTTCACTACCCTTTTTCCATTTGC
CATCTATTGAAGTAATAATAGGCGCATGCAACTTCTTTTCTTTTTTTTTCTTTTCTCTCTCCCCCGTTGT
TGTCTCACCATATCCGCAATGACAAAAAAATGATGGAAGACACTAAAGGAAAAAATTAACGACAAAGACA
GCACCAACAGATGTCGTTGTTCCAGAGCTGATGAGGGGTATCTCGAAGCACACGAAACTTTTTCCTTCCT
TCATTCACGCACACTACTCTCTAATGAGCAACGGTATACGGCCTTCCTTCCAGTTACTTGAATTTGAAAT
AAAAAAAAGTTTGCTGTCTTGCTATCAAGTATAAATAGACCTGCAATTATTAATCTTTTGTTTCCTCGTC
ATTGTTCTCGTTCCCTTTCTTCCTTGTTTCTTTTTCTGCACAATATTTCAAGCTATACCAAGCATACAAT
CAACTCCAAGCTTTGCAAAGATGGATAAAGCGGAATTAATTCCCGAGCCTCCAAAAAAGAAGAGAAAGGT
CGAATTGGGTACCGCCGCCAATTTTAATCAAAGTGGGAATATTGCTGATAGCTCATTGTCCTTCACTTTC
ACTAACAGTAGCAACGGTCCGAACCTCATAACAACTCAAACAAATTCTCAAGCGCTTTCACAACCAATTG
CCTCCTCTAACGTTCATGATAACTTCATGAATAATGAAATCACGGCTAGTAAAATTGATGATGGTAATAA
TTCAAAACCACTGTCACCTGGTTGGACGGACCAAACTGCGTATAACGCGTTTGGAATCACTACAGGGATG
TTTAATACCACTACAATGGATGATGTATATAACTATCTATTCGATGATGAAGATACCCCACCAAACCCAA
AAAAAGAGATCTTTAATACGACTCACTATAGGGCGAGCGCCGCCATGGAGTACCCATACGACGTACCAGA
TTACGCTCATATGGCCATGGAGGCCAGTGAATTCCACCCGGGAATGAGTCATCCGATTCAATTTGTAAAC
GCTAATAATAGCGATAAGAGCCACCAATTAGGCGGTCAATATTCTATTCCTCAGGATTTGAGGGAAAACC
TGCAGAAAGAAGCTGCACGTATTGGTGAGAACGAAAAAGATGTGCTACAGGAAAAAATGGAAACTAGGAC
AGTGCAAAATCGAGAGGATTCATACCACAAAAGAAGGTTTGATATGAAGTTTGAGCCGGATTCCGATACA
CAAACTGTTACGTCTTCAGAAAATACCCAAGACGCTGTCGTGCCAAGGAAAAGAAAATCTCGTTGGGATG
TAAAAGGGTACGAGCCACCTGATGAATCTTCAACAGCGGTCAAAGAAAACTCTGATAGTGCTTTGGTTAA
TGTAGAAGGAATCCATGATTTGATGTTTTTTAAACCTTCTGACCATAAATATTTCGCCGACGTTATATCC
AAAAAACCCATAGATGAGTTAAATAAGGATGAAAAGAAAGAAAGAACCCTGTCGATGTTACTTCTGAAAA
TAAAAAATGGCAATACAGCGAGTAGGAGGACTTCTATGCGGATTTTAACCGATAAAGCTGTTACATTTGG
TCCAGAAATGATATTTAACCGCTTATTGCCCATATTACTAGACAGAAGTTTGGAAGACCAGGAAAGACAT
CTAATGATCAAGACCATAGATCGCGTCCTTTACCAGCTAGGAGATTTAACAAAACCTTACGTTCACAAAA
TACTTGTAGTAGCTGCCCCATTGCTAATAGATGAAGATCCAATGGTTCGTTCAACAGGCCAGGAGATAAT
CACCAATCTGTCTACAGTCGCTGGCCTAAAAACCATTCTAACAGTAATGAGACCTGATATTGAGAATGAG
GATGAGTATGTTAGAAATGTAACTTCAAGAGCGGCGGCTGTGGTGGCAAAAGCCCTTGGTGTTAATCAAT
TGCTTCCTTTCATCAATGCAGCATGCCACTCACGGAAGTCTTGGAAAGCAAGGCATACTGGCATAAAAAT
TGTGCAGCAAATAGGTATACTTTTGGGAATAGGTGTCTTGAATCATCTTACTGGGCTGATGAGTTGTATC
AAAGACTGCCTAATGGATGATCACGTTCCGGTGCGAATTGTTACAGCACATACTTTATCAACACTAGCAG
AAAATTCTTATCCATATGGTATCGAAGTTTTCAACGTTGTACTGGAGCCATTATGGAAGGGTATAAGAAG
TCATCGTGGTAAAGTGCTATCTTCTTTTTTAAAAGCTGTTGGATCTATGATCCCATTGATGGACCCAGAG
TATGCCGGTTATTATACCACAGAAGCAATGAGAATAATTAGACGTGAATTCGACTCTCCCGGCGATGAAA
TGAAAAAGACCATTCTTTTAGTATTACAAAAATGTAGCGCTGTAGAATCCATAACACCAAAATTTCTGAG
AGAAGAAATCGCGCCAGAATTCTTTCAAAAATTTTGGGTCAGACGAGTGGCATTGGATAGACCATTAAAC
AAAGTTGTTACATATACTACTGTTACATTAGCAAAGAAATTAGGTTGTTCTTATACCATTGATAAATTAT
TAACACCATTGAGAGATGAAGCTGAGCCGTTCAGAACAATGGCTGTCCATGCTGTTACTAGAACAGTAAA
CTTATTAGGGACAGCAGATTTAGATGAGAGATTAGAAACGAGGCTTATTGATGCGCTCTTGATAGCATTT
CAAGAACAAACAAATAGTGATTCTATAATCTTTAAAGGGTTTGGGGCAGTGACGGTGTCACTTGACATCC
GTATGAAACCGTTTTTAGCACCCATTGTGAGTACGATTTTAAATCATTTAAAGCATAAAACTCCCTTGGT
TCGTCAACATGCAGCAGATCTATGTGCCATACTAATACCAGTCATCAAGAACTGTCACGAATTCGAAATG
TTGAATAAATTGAACATTATATTGTATGAATCCTTAGGCGAAGTATATCCAGAGGTATTAGGTTCTATAA
TCAACGCTATGTACTGTATTACTAGCGTAATGGATTTGGATAAACTACAACCTCCTATTAATCAAATTTT
ACCAACCTTAACTCCAATTTTAAGAAACAAGCATAGAAAAGTCGAAGTAAACACTATCAAATTTGTTGGA
CTTATTGGTAAATTAGCACCTACCTATGCACCTCCTAAAGAATGGATGAGAATATGTTTTGAACTATTAG
AACTTTTGAAAAGTACAAATAAAGAAATAAGAAGATCAGCAAATGCCACGTTTGGATTCATTGCTGAAGC
AATTGGACCTCACGATGTTCTTGTTGCGTTATTGAACAATTTAAAGGTTCAAGAACGTCAGTTACGTGTA
TGCACGGCTGTTGCTATCGGTATCGTTGCTAAAGTGTGTGGTCCTTACAACGTGCTGCCAGTAATCATGA
ATGAATACACAACACCAGAGACTAATGTTCAAAACGGTGTTCTCAAGGCCATGTCATTCATGTTTGAGTA
CATTGGTAACATGTCTAAGGATTACATATACTTCATAACACCATTATTAGAAGATGCACTCACCGATAGG
GATTTAGTTCATCGTCAGACAGCGTCGAACGTAATAACCCACTTAGCTTTAAACTGTTCAGGTACAGGTC
ACGAAGATGCCTTCATTCATTTAATGAATCTTCTAATACCCAATATTTTTGAAACTTCACCACATGCTAT
TATGCGTATTTTAGAAGGTTTGGAGGCACTGAGTCAAGCTCTTGGCCCTGGACTATTCATGAACTACATA
TGGGCAGGATTGTTCCATCCAGCGAAGAATGTAAGGAAAGCATTTTGGAGGGTGTATAATAACATGTACG
TAATGTACCAGGACGCCATGGTACCTTTTTACCCCGTTACACCAGACAACAATGAAGAATATATAGAAGA
ACTGGATTTAGTTCTGTGAGGATCCATCGAGCTCGAGCTGCAGATGAATCGTAGATACTGAAAAACCCCG
CAAGTTCACTTCAACTGTGCATCGTGCACCATCTCAATTTCTTTCATTTATACATCGTTTTGCCTTCTTT
TATGTAACTATACTCCTCTAAGTTTCAATCTTGGCCATGTAACCTCTGATCTATAGAATTTTTTAAATGA
CTAGAATTAATGCCCATCTTTTTTTTGGACCTAAATTCTTCATGAAAATATATTACGAGGGCTTATTCAG
AAGCTTTGGACTTCTTCGCCAGAGGTTTGGTCAAGTCTCCAATCAAGGTTGTCGGCTTGTCTACCTTGCC
AGAAATTTACGAAAAGATGGAAAAGGGTCAAATCGTTGGTAGATACGTTGTTGACACTTCTAAATAAGCG
AATTTCTTATGATTTATGATTTTTATTATTAAATAAGTTATAAAAAAAATAAGTGTATACAAATTTTAAA
GTGACTCTTAGGTTTTAAAACGAAAATTCTTATTCTTGAGTAACTCTTTCCTGTAGGTCAGGTTGCTTTC
TCAGGTATAGCATGAGGTCGCTCTTATTGACCACACCTCTACCGGCCGGTCGAAATTCCCCTACCCTATG
AACATATTCCATTTTGTAATTTCGTGTCGTTTCTATTATGAATTTCATTTATAAAGTTTATGTACAAATA
TCATAAAAAAAGAGAATCTTTTTAAGCAAGGATTTTCTTAACTTCTTCGGCGACAGCATCACCGACTTCG
GTGGTACTGTTGGAACCACCTAAATCACCAGTTCTGATACCTGCATCCAAAACCTTTTTAACTGCATCTT
CAATGGCCTTACCTTCTTCAGGCAAGTTCAATGACAATTTCAACATCATTGCAGCAGACAAGATAGTGGC
GATAGGGTTGACCTTATTCTTTGGCAAATCTGGAGCAGAACCGTGGCATGGTTCGTACAAACCAAATGCG
GTGTTCTTGTCTGGCAAAGAGGCCAAGGACGCAGATGGCAACAAACCCAAGGAACCTGGGATAACGGAGG
CTTCATCGGAGATGATATCACCAAACATGTTGCTGGTGATTATAATACCATTTAGGTGGGTTGGGTTCTT
AACTAGGATCATGGCGGCAGAATCAATCAATTGATGTTGAACCTTCAATGTAGGAAATTCGTTCTTGATG
GTTTCCTCCACAGTTTTTCTCCATAATCTTGAAGAGGCCAAAACATTAGCTTTATCCAAGGACCAAATAG
GCAATGGTGGCTCATGTTGTAGGGCCATGAAAGCGGCCATTCTTGTGATTCTTTGCACTTCTGGAACGGT
GTATTGTTCACTATCCCAAGCGACACCATCACCATCGTCTTCCTTTCTCTTACCAAAGTAAATACCTCCC
ACTAATTCTCTGACAACAACGAAGTCAGTACCTTTAGCAAATTGTGGCTTGATTGGAGATAAGTCTAAAA
GAGAGTCGGATGCAAAGTTACATGGTCTTAAGTTGGCGTACAATTGAAGTTCTTTACGGATTTTTAGTAA
ACCTTGTTCAGGTCTAACACTACCTGTACCCCATTTAGGACCACCCACAGCACCTAACAAAACGGCATCA
GCCTTCTTGGAGGCTTCCAGCGCCTCATCTGGAAGTGGGACACCTGTAGCTTCGATAGCAGCACCACCAA
TTAAATGATTTTCGAAATCGAACTTGACATTGGAACGAACATCAGAAATAGCTTTAAGAACCTTAATGGC
TTCGGCTGTGATTTCTTGACCAACGTGGTCACCTGGCAAAACGACGATCTTCTTAGGGGCAGACATTAGA
ATGGTATATCCTTGAAATATATATATATATTGCTGAAATGTAAAAGGTAAGAAAAGTTAGAAAGTAAGAC
GATTGCTAACCACCTATTGGAAAAAACAATAGGTCCTTAAATAATATTGTCAACTTCAAGTATTGTGATG
CAAGCATTTAGTCATGAACGCTTCTCTATTCTATATGAAAAGCCGGTTCCGGCGCTCTCACCTTTCCTTT
TTCTCCCAATTTTTCAGTTGAAAAAGGTATATGCGTCAGGCGACCTCTGAAATTAACAAAAAATTTCCAG
TCATCGAATTTGATTCTGTGCGATAGCGCCCCTGTGTGTTCTCGTTATGTTGAGGAAAAAAATAATGGTT
GCTAAGAGATTCGAACTCTTGCATCTTACGATACCTGAGTATTCCCACAGTTGGGGGATCTCGACTCTAG
CTAGAGGATCAATTCGTAATCATGTCATAGCTGTTTCCTGTGTGAAATTGTTATCCGCTCACAATTCCAC
ACAACATACGAGCCGGAAGCATAAAGTGTAAAGCCTGGGGTGCCTAATGAGTGAGCTAACTCACATTAAT
TGCGTTGCGCTCACTGCCCGCTTTCCAGTCGGGAAACCTGTCGTGCCAGCTGATAACTTCGTATAATGTA
TGCTATACGAAGTTATTAGGTCTGAAGAGGAGTTTACGTCCAGCCAAGCTAGCTTGGCTGCAGGTCGAGC
GGCCGCGATCCGGAACCCTTAATATAACTTCGTATAATGTATGCTATACGAAGTTATCAGCTGCATTAAT
GAATCGGCCAACGCGCGGGGAGAGGCGGTTTGCGTATTGGGCGCTCTTCCGCTTCCTCGCTCACTGACTC
GCTGCGCTCGGTCGTTCGGCTGCGGCGAGCGGTATCAGCTCACTCAAAGGCGGTAATACGGTTATCCACA
GAATCAGGGGATAACGCAGGAAAGAACATGTGAGCAAAAGGCCAGCAAAAGGCCAGGAACCGTAAAAAGG
CCGCGTTGCTGGCGTTTTTCCATAGGCTCCGCCCCCCTGACGAGCATCACAAAAATCGACGCTCAAGTCA
GAGGTGGCGAAACCCGACAGGACTATAAAGATACCAGGCGTTTCCCCCTGGAAGCTCCCTCGTGCGCTCT
CCTGTTCCGACCCTGCCGCTTACCGGATACCTGTCCGCCTTTCTCCCTTCGGGAAGCGTGGCGCTTTCTC
ATAGCTCACGCTGTAGGTATCTCAGTTCGGTGTAGGTCGTTCGCTCCAAGCTGGGCTGTGTGCACGAACC
CCCCGTTCAGCCCGACCGCTGCGCCTTATCCGGTAACTATCGTCTTGAGTCCAACCCGGTAAGACACGAC
TTATCGCCACTGGCAGCAGCCACTGGTAACAGGATTAGCAGAGCGAGGTATGTAGGCGGTGCTACAGAGT
TCTTGAAGTGGTGGCCTAACTACGGCTACACTAGAAGAACAGTATTTGGTATCTGCGCTCTGCTGAAGCC
AGTTACCTTCGGAAAAAGAGTTGGTAGCTCTTGATCCGGCAAACAAACCACCGCTGGTAGCGGTGGTTTT
TTTGTTTGCAAGCAGCAGATTACGCGCAGAAAAAAAGGATCTCAAGAAGATCCTTTGATCTTTTCTACGG
GGTCTGACGCTCAGTGGAACGAAAACTCACGTTAAGGGATTTTGGTCATGAGATTATCAAAAAGGATCTT
CACCTAGATCCTTTTAAATTAAAAATGAAGTTTTAAATCAATCTAAAGTATATATGAGTAAACTTGGTCT
GACAGTTACCAATGCTTAATCAGTGAGGCACCTATCTCAGCGATCTGTCTATTTCGTTCATCCATAGTTG
CCTGACTCCCCGTCGTGTAGATAACTACGATACGGGAGGGCTTACCATCTGGCCCCAGTGCTGCAATGAT
ACCGCGAGACCCACGCTCACCGGCTCCAGATTTATCAGCAATAAACCAGCCAGCCGGAAGGGCCGAGCGC
AGAAGTGGTCCTGCAACTTTATCCGCCTCCATCCAGTCTATTAATTGTTGCCGGGAAGCTAGAGTAAGTA
GTTCGCCAGTTAATAGTTTGCGCAACGTTGTTGCCATTGCTACAGGCATCGTGGTGTCACGCTCGTCGTT
TGGTATGGCTTCATTCAGCTCCGGTTCCCAACGATCAAGGCGAGTTACATGATCCCCCATGTTGTGCAAA
AAAGCGGTTAGCTCCTTCGGTCCTCCGATCGTTGTCAGAAGTAAGTTGGCCGCAGTGTTATCACTCATGG
TTATGGCAGCACTGCATAATTCTCTTACTGTCATGCCATCCGTAAGATGCTTTTCTGTGACTGGTGAGTA
CTCAACCAAGTCATTCTGAGAATAGTGTATGCGGCGACCGAGTTGCTCTTGCCCGGCGTCAATACGGGAT
AATACCGCGCCACATAGCAGAACTTTAAAAGTGCTCATCATTGGAAAACGTTCTTCGGGGCGAAAACTCT
CAAGGATCTTACCGCTGTTGAGATCCAGTTCGATGTAACCCACTCGTGCACCCAACTGATCTTCAGCATC
TTTTACTTTCACCAGCGTTTCTGGGTGAGCAAAAACAGGAAGGCAAAATGCCGCAAAAAAGGGAATAAGG
GCGACACGGAAATGTTGAATACTCATACTCTTCCTTTTTCAATATTATTGAAGCATTTATCAGGGTTATT
GTCTCATGAGCGGATACATATTTGAATGTATTTAGAAAAATAAACAAATAGGGGTTCCGCGCACATTTCC
CCGAAAAGTGCCACCTGACGTCTAAGAAACCATTATTATCATGACATTAACCTATAAAAATAGGCGTATC
ACGAGGCCCTTTCGTCTCGCGCGTTTCGGTGATGACGGTGAAAACCTCTGACACATGCAGCTCCCGGAGA
CGGTCACAGCTTGTCTGTAAGCGGATGCCGGGAGCAGACAAGCCCGTCAGGGCGCGTCAGCGGGTGTTGG
CGGGTGTCGGGGCTGGCTTAACTATGCGGCATCAGAGCAGATTGTACTGAGAGTGCACCATAACGCATTT
AAGCATAAACACGCACTATGCCGTTCTTCTCATGTATATATATATACAGGCAACACGCAGATATAGGTGC
GACGTGAACAGTGAGCTGTATGTGCGCAGCTCGCGTTGCATTTTCGGAAGCGCTCGTTTTCGGAAACGCT
TTGAAGTTCCTATTCCGAAGTTCCTATTCTCTAGCTAGAAAGTATAGGAACTTCAGAGCGCTTTTGAAAA
CCAAAAGCGCTCTGAAGACGCACTTTCAAAAAACCAAAAACGCACCGGACTGTAACGAGCTACTAAAATA
TTGCGAATACCGCTTCCACAAACATTGCTCAAAAGTATCTCTTTGCTATATATCTCTGTGCTATATCCCT
ATATAACCTACCCATCCACCTTTCGCTCCTTGAACTTGCATCTAAACTCGACCTCTACATTTTTTATGTT
TATCTCTAGTATTACTCTTTAGACAAAAAAATTGTAGTAAGAACTATTCATAGAGTGAATCGAAAACAAT
ACGAAAATGTAAACATTTCCTATACGTAGTATATAGAGACAAAATAGAAGAAACCGTTCATAATTTTCTG
ACCAATGAAGAATCATCAACGCTATCACTTTCTGTTCACAAAGTATGCGCAATCCACATCGGTATAGAAT
ATAATCGGGGATGCCTTTATCTTGAAAAAATGCACCCGCAGCTTCGCTAGTAATCAGTAAACGCGGGAAG
TGGAGTCAGGCTTTTTTTATGGAAGAGAAAATAGACACCAAAGTAGCCTTCTTCTAACCTTAACGGACCT
ACAGTGCAAAAAGTTATCAAGAGACTGCATTATAGAGCGCACAAAGGAGAAAAAAAGTAATCTAAGATGC
TTTGTTAGAAAAATAGCGCTCTCGGGATGCATTTTTGTAGAACAAAAAAGAAGTATAGATTCTTTGTTGG
TAAAATAGCGCTCTCGCGTTGCATTTCTGTTCTGTAAAAATGCAGCTCAGATTCTTTGTTTGAAAAATTA
GCGCTCTCGCGTTGCATTTTTGTTTTACAAAAATGAAGCACAGATTCTTCGTTGGTAAAATAGCGCTTTC
GCGTTGCATTTCTGTTCTGTAAAAATGCAGCTCAGATTCTTTGTTTGAAAAATTAGCGCTCTCGCGTTGC
ATTTTTGTTCTACAAAATGAAGCACAGATGCTTCGTTGCT
Features (pLannotate 1.2.2; 25 found; start..end, strand, type, name):
     68..406     +  CDS            YO085_YEAST: Protein predicted: Swiss-Prot protein existence level 4. From Saccharomyces cerevisiae (strain ATCC 204508 / S288c) (Baker's yeast).
    771..1475    +  promoter       ADH1 promoter: S. cerevisiae ADH1; promoter for alcohol dehydrogenase 1
   1521..1540    +  CDS            SV40 NLS (fragment): nuclear localization signal of SV40 (simian virus 40) large T antigen
   1557..1898    +  CDS            GAL4 activation domain: activation domain of the GAL4 transcriptional activator; Saccharomyces cerevisiae GAL4 (truncated)
   1904..1922    +  promoter       T7 promoter: promoter for bacteriophage T7 RNA polymerase
   1941..1967    +  CDS            HA: HA (human influenza hemagglutinin) epitope tag
   2004..4916    +  CDS            HSH155: SF3B1_YEAST - Experimental evidence at protein level: Swiss-Prot protein existence level 1. Contacts pre-mRNA on both sides of the branch site early in spliceosome assembly. From Saccharomyces cerevisiae (strain ATCC 204508 / S288c) (Baker's yeast).
   5180..5314    +  CDS            ADH1 (fragment): ADH1_YEAST - Also known as ADC1. Experimental evidence at protein level: Swiss-Prot protein existence level 1. This isozyme preferentially catalyzes the conversion of primary unbranched alcohols to their corresponding aldehydes. Also shows activity toward secondary alcohols. From Saccharomyces cerevisiae (strain ATCC 204508 / S288c) (Baker's yeast).
   5318..5505    +  terminator     ADH1 terminator: S. cerevisiae ADH1; transcription terminator for the S. cerevisiae alcohol dehydrogenase 1 (ADH1) gene
   5622..6716    -  CDS            LEU2: 3-isopropylmalate dehydrogenase, required for leucine biosynthesis; S. cerevisiae LEU2; yeast auxotrophic marker
   6717..7122    -  promoter       LEU2 promoter: S. cerevisiae LEU2
   7186..7208    -  protein_bind   lac operator (fragment): The lac repressor binds to the lac operator to inhibit transcription in E. coli. This inhibition can be relieved by adding lactose or isopropyl-β-D-thiogalactopyranoside (IPTG). lac repressor encoded by lacI
   7212..7242    -  promoter       lac promoter: promoter for the E. coli lac operon
   7257..7278    -  protein_bind   CAP binding site: CAP binding activates transcription in the presence of cAMP. E. coli catabolite activator protein
   7291..7332    -  CDS            lacI (fragment): lac repressor; lacI; The lac repressor binds to the lac operator to inhibit transcription in E. coli. This inhibition can be relieved by adding lactose or isopropyl-β-D-thiogalactopyranoside (IPTG).
   7333..7366    -  protein_bind   loxP: Cre-mediated recombination occurs in the 8-bp core sequence (GCATACAT). Cre recombinase
   7444..7477    -  protein_bind   loxP: Cre-mediated recombination occurs in the 8-bp core sequence (GCATACAT). Cre recombinase
   7478..7534    -  CDS            lacI (fragment): lac repressor; lacI; The lac repressor binds to the lac operator to inhibit transcription in E. coli. This inhibition can be relieved by adding lactose or isopropyl-β-D-thiogalactopyranoside (IPTG).
   7717..8305    -  rep_origin     ori: high-copy-number ColE1/pMB1/pBR322/pUC origin of replication
   8476..9336    -  CDS            AmpR: β-lactamase; bla; confers resistance to ampicillin, carbenicillin, and related antibiotics
   9337..9441    -  promoter       AmpR promoter: bla
   9536..9571    +  CDS            rop (fragment): Rop protein, which maintains plasmids at low copy number; rop
   9673..9722    +  misc_feature   bom (fragment): basis of mobility region from pBR322
   9723..10887   +  rep_origin     2μ ori: yeast 2μ plasmid origin of replication
  10888..18      -  misc_feature   MCS (fragment) (across the origin): pUC18/19 multiple cloning site
