[The description below was written by a language model from this plasmid's Addgene catalogue record and pLannotate feature annotations shown in this document.]
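Description:
pGADT7 Hsh155 D450G is a yeast two-hybrid "prey" plasmid built on the Clontech pGADT7 backbone, a shuttle vector that replicates in both E. coli and Saccharomyces cerevisiae. In bacteria it is maintained through a high-copy ColE1/pUC-type origin and selected with ampicillin via the β-lactamase gene. In yeast it is carried episomally by the 2μ origin and selected by complementation of leucine auxotrophy with the LEU2 marker, which is expressed from its own promoter. The annotation also picks up backbone remnants, including lac promoter/operator and lacI fragments, two closely spaced loxP sites, and rop and bom fragments. None of these are part of the expression cassette.

The payload is the S. cerevisiae HSH155 gene (YMR288W), the yeast orthologue of the spliceosomal SF3b1 protein that contacts pre-mRNA around the branch site early in spliceosome assembly. It carries the D450G substitution and was cloned between XmaI and BamHI sites. The constitutive yeast ADH1 promoter drives a fusion reading through an SV40 nuclear localization signal, the GAL4 activation domain, an HA epitope tag and then Hsh155, and transcription ends at the ADH1 terminator. A T7 promoter lies between the activation domain and the HA tag; in this backbone it allows in vitro transcription of the HA-tagged insert without the GAL4 portion.

When co-expressed with a GAL4 DNA-binding-domain bait, interaction with the Hsh155 variant reconstitutes GAL4 activity and turns on reporter genes. The associated study concerns SF3b1 mutations linked to myelodysplastic syndromes and their effect on branch site selection in yeast, so the plasmid presumably serves to test how D450G alters Hsh155 binding to partner proteins. The sequenced record is about 20 bp shorter than the catalogued total size.
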