Addgene plasmid #87303: pGADT7 Hsh155 D450G
Purpose: Encodes Y2H Gal4 activation domain for Hsh155 D450G
Depositing lab: Aaron Hoskins. Depositing organization: University of Wisconsin, Madison. Publication: SF3b1 mutations associated with myelodysplastic syndromes alter the fidelity of branchsite selection in yeast. Carrocci TJ, Zoerner DM, Paulson JC, Hoskins AA. Nucleic Acids Res. 2017 Jan 6. pii: gkw1349. doi: 10.1093/nar/gkw1349. PubMed 28062854.
Backbone
  Vector backbone: pGADT7
  Backbone manufacturer: Clontech
  Backbone size w/o insert (bp): 7987
  Total vector size (bp): 10910
  Vector type: Bacterial Expression, Yeast Expression
  Selectable markers: LEU2
Growth in bacteria
  Bacterial resistance: Ampicillin, 100 μg/mL
  Growth temperature: 37°C
  Growth strain: DH5alpha
  Copy number: Unknown
Gene/Insert
  Gene/Insert name: HSH155
  Species: S. cerevisiae (budding yeast)
  Insert size (bp): 2923
  Mutation: D450G
  GenBank ID: NP_014015.1
  Entrez Gene: HSH155 (a.k.a. YMR288W)
  Tag / fusion protein: GAL4 AD (N terminal on backbone)
  Cloning method: Restriction Enzyme; 5′ cloning site XmaI (not destroyed); 3′ cloning site BamHI (not destroyed)
  Sequencing primers: 5′ CCAGTGAATTCCACCCGGGAATGAGTCATCCGATTCAATTTG; 3′ GCTCGAGCTCGATGGATCCTCACAGAACTAAATCCAGTTCTTC
Terms and licenses: Academic/Nonprofit Terms; Industry Terms: Not Available to Industry
How to cite: pGADT7 Hsh155 D450G was a gift from Aaron Hoskins (Addgene plasmid # 87303 ; http://n2t.net/addgene:87303 ; RRID:Addgene_87303)
